Addgene plasmid #43536: III-ATTC
Depositing lab: Chad Cowan & Kiran Musunuru. Depositing organization: Harvard University. Publication: A TALEN Genome-Editing System for Generating Human Stem Cell-Based Disease Models. Ding Q, Lee YK, Schaefer EA, Peters DT, Veres A, Kim K, Kuperwasser N, Motola DL, Meissner TB, Hendriks WT, Trevisan M, Gupta RM, Moisan A, Banks E, Friesen M, Schinzel RT, Xia F, Tang A, Xia Y, Figueroa E, Wann A, Ahfeldt T, Daheron L, Zhang F, Rubin LL, Peng LF, Chung RT, Musunuru K, Cowan CA. Cell Stem Cell. 2012 Dec 12. pii: S1934-5909(12)00645-5. doi: 10.1016/j.stem.2012.11.011. PubMed 23246482.
Backbone
  Vector backbone: pCRII-TOPO
  Backbone manufacturer: Invitrogen
  Backbone size w/o insert (bp): 3973
  Vector type: Bacterial Cloning
Growth in bacteria
  Bacterial resistance: Ampicillin and Kanamycin, 100 & 50 μg/mL
  Growth temperature: 37°C
  Growth strain: Top10
  Copy number: High Copy
Gene/Insert
  Gene/Insert name: III-ATTC
  Species: Synthetic
  Insert size (bp): 426
  Cloning method: TOPO Cloning
  Sequencing primers: 5′ T7; 3′ M13-rev
Terms and licenses: Academic/Nonprofit Terms; Industry Terms: Not Available to Industry
How to cite: III-ATTC was a gift from Chad Cowan & Kiran Musunuru (Addgene plasmid # 43536 ; http://n2t.net/addgene:43536 ; RRID:Addgene_43536)
