[The description below was written by a language model from this plasmid's Addgene catalogue record.]
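Description:
III-ATTC is a bacterial cloning plasmid built on the commercial pCRII-TOPO backbone (about 4 kb without insert), into which a 426 bp synthetic fragment was introduced by TOPO cloning. It is a high-copy plasmid maintained in E. coli and carries both ampicillin and kanamycin resistance, the dual selection typical of this backbone. The record lists T7 and M13-reverse as sequencing primers, consistent with the priming sites that flank the TOPO cloning site in this vector. No feature table is provided, so origins and other backbone elements are not itemised in the record.

The insert is described only by its name and as synthetic. The plasmid comes from a published TALEN genome-editing system developed for generating human stem cell-based disease models. In that context, the name suggests a pre-assembled block of TAL effector repeats that recognises the four-base sequence ATTC and is destined for the third position ("III") of a modular repeat array. The insert size is roughly what four repeat units of about 100 bp each would occupy. This reading is an inference from the name and the associated publication, not something the catalogue fields state. The record also does not describe the repeat-variable residues, flanking restriction sites or assembly scheme.

As a cloning-only vector with no stated mammalian promoter or nuclease domain, III-ATTC is best understood as a library component. It most likely serves as a source of a defined multimer fragment to be excised or amplified and joined with other position-specific blocks into a full-length TALEN expression construct, not as a plasmid used directly in cells.
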