>Addgene plasmid #43536 | III-ATTC | depositor partial sequence | sequence record 58801 | III-ATTC sequence 426 bps
CGTCTCGGCTCACCCCAGAGCAGGTCGTGGCAATCGCCTCCAACATTGGCGGGAAACAGGCACTCGAGAC
TGTCCAGCGCCTGCTTCCCGTGCTGTGCCAAGCGCACGGACTCACCCCAGAGCAGGTCGTGGCCATTGCC
TCGAATGGAGGGGGCAAACAGGCGTTGGAAACCGTACAACGATTGCTGCCGGTGCTGTGCCAAGCGCACG
GCCTCACCCCAGAGCAGGTCGTGGCCATTGCCTCGAATGGAGGGGGCAAACAGGCGTTGGAAACCGTACA
ACGATTGCTGCCGGTGCTGTGCCAAGCGCACGGATTAACCCCAGAGCAGGTCGTGGCGATCGCAAGCCAC
GACGGAGGAAAGCAAGCCTTGGAAACAGTACAGAGGCTGTTGCCTGTGCTGTGCCAAGCGCACGGACTCA
GAGACG
