>Addgene plasmid #43536 | III-ATTC | addgene partial sequence | sequence record 64320 | M13_pUC_fwd
TATAGGGCGAATTGGGCCCTCTAGATGCATGCTCGAGCGGCCGCCAGTGTGATGGATATCTGCAGAATTC
GCCCTTGCCGTCCTAGCGCGTCTCGGCTCACCCCAGAGCAGGTCGTGGCAATCGCCTCCAACATTGGCGG
GAAACAGGCACTCGAGACTGTCCAGCGCCTGCTTCCCGTGCTGTGCCAAGCGCACGGACTCACCCCAGAG
CAGGTCGTGGCCATTGCCTCGAATGGAGGGGGCAAACAGGCGTTGGAAACCGTACAACGATTGCTGCCGG
TGCTGTGCCAAGCGCACGGCCTCACCCCAGAGCAGGTCGTGGCCATTGCCTCGAATGGAGGGGGCAAACA
GGCGTTGGAAACCGTACAACGATTGCTGCCGGTGCTGTGCCAAGCGCACGGATTAACCCCAGAGCAGGTC
GTGGCGATCGCAAGCCACGACGGAGGAAAGCAAGCCTTGGAAACAGTACAGAGGCTGTTGCCTGTGCTGT
GCCAAGCGCACGGACTCAGAGACGTGGGCACAGGAAAGAAGGGCGAATTCCAGCACACTGGCGGCCGTTA
CTAGTGGATCCGAGCTCGGTACCAAGCTTGATGCATAGCTTGAGTATTCTATAGTGTCACCTAAATAGCT
TGGCGTAATCATGGTCATAGCTGTTTCCTGTGTGAAATTGTTATCCGCTCACAATTCCACACAACATACG
AGCCGGAAGCATAAAGTGTAAAGCCTGGGGTGCCTAATGAGTGAGCTAACTCACATTAATTGCGTTGCGC
TCACTGCCCGCTTTCCAGTCGGGAAACCTGTCGTGCCAGCTGCATTAATGAATCGGCCAACGCGCGGGGA
GAGGCGGTTTGCGTATTGGGCGCTCTTCCGCTTCCTCGCTCACTGACTCGCTGCGCTCGGTCGTTCGGCT
GCGGCGAGCGGTATCAGCTCACTCAAAGGCGGTAATACGGTTATCCACAGAAT
